Addgene plasmid #44251: pgRNA-bacteria
Purpose: Expression of customizable guide RNA (gRNA) for bacterial gene knockdown
Depositing lab: Stanley Qi. Depositing organization: University of California, San Francisco (UCSF). Publication: Repurposing CRISPR as an RNA-Guided Platform for Sequence-Specific Control of Gene Expression. Qi LS, Larson MH, Gilbert LA, Doudna JA, Weissman JS, Arkin AP, Lim WA. Cell. 2013 Feb 28;152(5):1173-83. doi: 10.1016/j.cell.2013.02.022. PubMed 23452860.
Backbone
  Vector backbone: pUC19
  Vector type: Bacterial Expression, CRISPR
Growth in bacteria
  Bacterial resistance: Ampicillin, 100 μg/mL
  Growth temperature: 37°C
  Growth strain: Top10
  Copy number: High Copy
Gene/Insert
  Gene/Insert name: guide RNA (bacteria)
  Insert size (bp): 102
  Promoter: BBa_J23119 (SpeI)
  Cloning method: Restriction Enzyme; 5′ cloning site SpeI (not destroyed); 3′ cloning site HindIII (not destroyed)
  Sequencing primers: 5′ n/a; 3′ n/a
Terms and licenses: Academic/Nonprofit Terms; Industry Terms: Not Available to Industry
Depositor comments: For more information on Qi Lab CRISPR Plasmids please refer to: http://www.addgene.org/crispr/qi/
How to cite: pgRNA-bacteria was a gift from Stanley Qi (Addgene plasmid # 44251 ; http://n2t.net/addgene:44251 ; RRID:Addgene_44251)
