[The description below was written by a language model from this plasmid's Addgene catalogue record and pLannotate feature annotations shown in this document.]
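Description:
pgRNA-bacteria is a small (about 2.6 kb) bacterial expression plasmid built on a pUC19 backbone and designed to produce a customizable single guide RNA for CRISPR-based gene knockdown in bacteria. It replicates at high copy number from the ColE1/pMB1-type pUC origin and is selected with ampicillin through a β-lactamase (AmpR) gene driven by its own bla promoter.

The payload is a compact guide RNA cassette of roughly 100 bp. Transcription is driven by J23119, a strong constitutive synthetic promoter from the Registry of Standard Biological Parts, here modified so that it ends in an SpeI site. Immediately downstream lies the targeting spacer followed by the Streptococcus pyogenes Cas9 guide RNA scaffold. The roughly 20-nt region between promoter and scaffold is annotated as an antisense fragment of mRFP1, which suggests that the guide as deposited targets an mRFP reporter gene rather than that any fluorescent protein is encoded. The SpeI and HindIII sites flanking the insert are both retained, which lets users exchange the spacer or the whole guide cassette to redirect it to a gene of interest. Downstream of the scaffold, a segment of rrnB sequence including 5S rRNA and the rrnB T1 terminator follows, and another putative terminator lies upstream of the promoter, insulating the cassette. The short capTEV match is most likely an incidental annotation hit.

The plasmid carries no Cas9 gene, so the guide must be paired with a Cas9 protein supplied from a separate construct. The stated purpose of knockdown rather than cleavage fits CRISPR interference, in which a nuclease-dead Cas9 blocks transcription.
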