Features (pLannotate 1.2.2; 10 found; start..end, strand, type, name):
      5..39      +  promoter       J23119(SpeI) promoter: bacterial promoter (Registry of Standard Biological Parts BBa J23119) modified to end with an SpeI site
     38..60      -  CDS            mRFP1 (fragment): monomeric derivative of DsRed (Campbell et al., 2002)
     60..135     +  misc_RNA       gRNA scaffold: guide RNA scaffold for the Streptococcus pyogenes CRISPR/Cas9 system
    201..218     +  CDS            capTEV™ (fragment): composite tag for in vivo biotinylation, TEV protease cleavage, and 6xHis tagging
    325..440     +  ncRNA          5S rRNA: Accession: RF00001 - 5S ribosomal RNA
    444..490     +  terminator     rrnB T1 terminator: transcription terminator T1 from the E. coli rrnB gene
    714..1302    -  rep_origin     ori: high-copy-number ColE1/pMB1/pBR322/pUC origin of replication
   1473..2333    -  CDS            AmpR: β-lactamase; bla; confers resistance to ampicillin, carbenicillin, and related antibiotics
   2334..2438    -  promoter       AmpR promoter: bla
   2528..2571    -  terminator     bacterial terminator: putative bacterial transcription terminator
>Addgene plasmid #44251 | pgRNA-bacteria | addgene full sequence | sequence record 211594 | Addgene NGS Result
ATCTTTGACAGCTAGCTCAGTCCTAGGTATAATACTAGTAACTTTCAGTTTAGCGGTCTGTTTTAGAGCT
AGAAATAGCAAGTTAAAATAAGGCTAGTCCGTTATCAACTTGAAAAAGTGGCACCGAGTCGGTGCTTTTT
TTGAAGCTTGGGCCCGAACAAAAACTCATCTCAGAAGAGGATCTGAATAGCGCCGTCGACCATCATCATC
ATCATCATTGAGTTTAAACGGTCTCCAGCTTGGCTGTTTTGGCGGATGAGAGAAGATTTTCAGCCTGATA
CAGATTAAATCAGAACGCAGAAGCGGTCTGATAAAACAGAATTTGCCTGGCGGCAGTAGCGCGGTGGTCC
CACCTGACCCCATGCCGAACTCAGAAGTGAAACGCCGTAGCGCCGATGGTAGTGTGGGGTCTCCCCATGC
GAGAGTAGGGAACTGCCAGGCATCAAATAAAACGAAAGGCTCAGTCGAAAGACTGGGCCTTTCGTTTTAT
CTGTTGTTTGTCGGTGAACTGGATCCTTACTCGAGTCTAGACTGCAGGCTTCCTCGCTCACTGACTCGCT
GCGCTCGGTCGTTCGGCTGCGGCGAGCGGTATCAGCTCACTCAAAGGCGGTAATACGGTTATCCACAGAA
TCAGGGGATAACGCAGGAAAGAACATGTGAGCAAAAGGCCAGCAAAAGGCCAGGAACCGTAAAAAGGCCG
CGTTGCTGGCGTTTTTCCACAGGCTCCGCCCCCCTGACGAGCATCACAAAAATCGACGCTCAAGTCAGAG
GTGGCGAAACCCGACAGGACTATAAAGATACCAGGCGTTTCCCCCTGGAAGCTCCCTCGTGCGCTCTCCT
GTTCCGACCCTGCCGCTTACCGGATACCTGTCCGCCTTTCTCCCTTCGGGAAGCGTGGCGCTTTCTCATA
GCTCACGCTGTAGGTATCTCAGTTCGGTGTAGGTCGTTCGCTCCAAGCTGGGCTGTGTGCACGAACCCCC
CGTTCAGCCCGACCGCTGCGCCTTATCCGGTAACTATCGTCTTGAGTCCAACCCGGTAAGACACGACTTA
TCGCCACTGGCAGCAGCCACTGGTAACAGGATTAGCAGAGCGAGGTATGTAGGCGGTGCTACAGAGTTCT
TGAAGTGGTGGCCTAACTACGGCTACACTAGAAGAACAGTATTTGGTATCTGCGCTCTGCTGAAGCCAGT
TACCTTCGGAAAAAGAGTTGGTAGCTCTTGATCCGGCAAACAAACCACCGCTGGTAGCGGTGGTTTTTTT
GTTTGCAAGCAGCAGATTACGCGCAGAAAAAAAGGATCTCAAGAAGATCCTTTGATCTTTTCTACGGGGT
CTGACGCTCAGTGGAACGAAAACTCACGTTAAGGGATTTTGGTCATGAGATTATCAAAAAGGATCTTCAC
CTAGATCCTTTTAAATTAAAAATGAAGTTTTAAATCAATCTAAAGTATATATGAGTAAACTTGGTCTGAC
AGTTACCAATGCTTAATCAGTGAGGCACCTATCTCAGCGATCTGTCTATTTCGTTCATCCATAGTTGCCT
GACTCCCCGTCGTGTAGATAACTACGATACGGGAGGGCTTACCATCTGGCCCCAGTGCTGCAATGATACC
GCGAGACCCACGCTCACCGGCTCCAGATTTATCAGCAATAAACCAGCCAGCCGGAAGGGCCGAGCGCAGA
AGTGGTCCTGCAACTTTATCCGCCTCCATCCAGTCTATTAATTGTTGCCGGGAAGCTAGAGTAAGTAGTT
CGCCAGTTAATAGTTTGCGCAACGTTGTTGCCATTGCTACAGGCATCGTGGTGTCACGCTCGTCGTTTGG
TATGGCTTCATTCAGCTCCGGTTCCCAACGATCAAGGCGAGTTACATGATCCCCCATGTTGTGCAAAAAA
GCGGTTAGCTCCTTCGGTCCTCCGATCGTTGTCAGAAGTAAGTTGGCCGCAGTGTTATCACTCATGGTTA
TGGCAGCACTGCATAATTCTCTTACTGTCATGCCATCCGTAAGATGCTTTTCTGTGACTGGTGAGTACTC
AACCAAGTCATTCTGAGAATAGTGTATGCGGCGACCGAGTTGCTCTTGCCCGGCGTCAATACGGGATAAT
ACCGCGCCACATAGCAGAACTTTAAAAGTGCTCATCATTGGAAAACGTTCTTCGGGGCGAAAACTCTCAA
GGATCTTACCGCTGTTGAGATCCAGTTCGATGTAACCCACTCGTGCACCCAACTGATCTTCAGCATCTTT
TACTTTCACCAGCGTTTCTGGGTGAGCAAAAACAGGAAGGCAAAATGCCGCAAAAAAGGGAATAAGGGCG
ACACGGAAATGTTGAATACTCATACTCTTCCTTTTTCAATATTATTGAAGCATTTATCAGGGTTATTGTC
TCATGAGCGGATACATATTTGAATGTATTTAGAAAAATAAACAAATAGGGGTTCCGCGCACATTTCCCCG
AAAAGTGCCACCTGACGTCTAAGAAACCATTATTATCATGACATTAACCTATAAAAATAGGCGTATCACG
AGGCAGAATTTCAGATAAAAAAAATCCTTAGCTTTCGCTAAGGATGATTTCTGGAATTCTAAAG
