>Addgene plasmid #44251 | pgRNA-bacteria | addgene partial sequence | sequence record 148116 | Amp-R 5'-ATAATACCGCGCCACATAGC-3'
AACGTTCTTCGGGGCGAAAACTCTCAAGGATCTTACCGCTGTTGAGATCCAGTTCGATGTAACCCACTCG
TGCACCCAACTGATCTTCAGCATCTTTTACTTTCACCAGCGTTTCTGGGTGAGCAAAAACAGGAAGGCAA
AATGCCGCAAAAAAGGGAATAAGGGCGACACGGAAATGTTGAATACTCATACTCTTCCTTTTTCAATATT
ATTGAAGCATTTATCAGGGTTATTGTCTCATGAGCGGATACATATTTGAATGTATTTAGAAAAATAAACA
AATAGGGGTTCCGCGCACATTTCCCCGAAAAGTGCCACCTGACGTCTAAGAAACCATTATTATCATGACA
TTAACCTATAAAAATAGGCGTATCACGAGGCAGAATTTCAGATAAAAAAAATCCTTAGCTTTCGCTAAGG
ATGATTTCTGGAATTCTAAAGATCTTTGACAGCTAGCTCAGTCCTAGGTATAATACTAGTAACTTTCAGT
TTAGCGGTCTGTTTTAGAGCTAGAAATAGCAAGTTAAAATAAGGCTAGTCCGTTATCAACTTGAAAAAGT
GGCACCGAGTCGGTGCTTTTTTTGAAGCTTGGGCCCGAACAAAAACTCATCTCAGAAGAGGATCTGAATA
GCGCCGTCGACCATCATCATCATCATCATTGAGTTTAAACGGTCTCCAGCTTGGCTGTTTTGGCGGATGA
GAGAAGATTTTCAGCCTGATACAGATTAAATCAGAACGCAGAAGCGGTCTGATAAAACAGAATTTGCCTG
GCGGCAGTAGCGCGGTGGTCCCACCTGACCCCATGCCGAACTCAGAAGTGAAACGCCGTAGCGCCGATGG
TAGTGTGGGGTCTCCCCATGCGAGAGTAGGGAACTGCCAGGCATCAAATAAAACGAAAGGCTCAGTCGAA
AGACTGGG
