>Addgene plasmid #44251 | pgRNA-bacteria | addgene partial sequence | sequence record 148117 | pBR322ori-F 5'-GGGAAACGCCTGGTATCTTT-3'
TCTGACTTGAGCGTCGATTTTTGTGATGCTCGTCAGGGGGGCGGAGCCTGTGGAAAAACGCCAGCAACGC
GGCCTTTTTACGGTTCCTGGCCTTTTGCTGGCCTTTTGCTCACATGTTCTTTCCTGCGTTATCCCCTGAT
TCTGTGGATAACCGTATTACCGCCTTTGAGTGAGCTGATACCGCTCGCCGCAGCCGAACGACCGAGCGCA
GCGAGTCAGTGAGCGAGGAAGCCTGCAGTCTAGACTCGAGTAAGGATCCAGTTCACCGACAAACAACAGA
TAAAACGAAAGGCCCAGTCTTTCGACTGAGCCTTTCGTTTTATTTGATGCCTGGCAGTTCCCTACTCTCG
CATGGGGAGACCCCACACTACCATCGGCGCTACGGCGTTTCACTTCTGAGTTCGGCATGGGGTCAGGTGG
GACCACCGCGCTACTGCCGCCAGGCAAATTCTGTTTTATCAGACCGCTTCTGCGTTCTGATTTAATCTGT
ATCAGGCTGAAAATCTTCTCTCATCCGCCAAAACAGCCAAGCTGGAGACCGTTTAAACTCAATGATGATG
ATGATGATGGTCGACGGCGCTATTCAGATCCTCTTCTGAGATGAGTTTTTGTTCGGGCCCAAGCTTCAAA
AAAAGCACCGACTCGGTGCCACTTTTTCAAGTTGATAACGGACTAGCCTTATTTTAACTTGCTATTTCTA
GCTCTAAAACAGACCGCTAAACTGAAAGTTACTAGTATTATACCTAGGACTGAGCTAGCTGTCAAAGATC
TTTAGAATTCCAGAAATCATCCTTAGCGAAAGCTAAGGATTTTTTTTATCTGAAATTCTGCCTCGTGATA
CGCCTATTTTTATAGGTTAATGTCATGATAATAATGGTTTCTTAGACGTCAGGTGGCACTTTTCGGGGAA
A
